Addgene plasmid #16146: pBSc + MShab
Depositing lab: Larry Salkoff. Publication: A mouse brain homolog of the Drosophila Shab K+ channel with conserved delayed-rectifier properties. Pak MD, Covarrubias M, Ratcliffe A, Salkoff L. J Neurosci. 1991 Mar . 11(3):869-80. PubMed 2002364.
Backbone
  Vector backbone: pBSc
  Backbone size w/o insert (bp): 3200
  Vector type: Xenopus Oocyte expression
Growth in bacteria
  Bacterial resistance: Ampicillin, 100 μg/mL
  Growth temperature: 37°C
  Growth strain: DH5alpha
  Copy number: Unknown
Gene/Insert
  Gene/Insert name: Mus musculus potassium voltage gated channel (alt names: GI:200975; M64228)
  Species: M. musculus (mouse), D. melanogaster (fly)
  Insert size (bp): 3400
  Mutation: N/A
  GenBank ID: NM_008420
  Entrez Gene: Kcnb1 (a.k.a. Kcr1-1, Kv2.1, Shab)
  Cloning method: Restriction Enzyme; 5′ cloning site Sac11 (not destroyed); 3′ cloning site Hind111 (not destroyed)
  Sequencing primers: 5′ T3; 3′ T7
Terms and licenses: Academic/Nonprofit Terms; Industry Terms: Not Available to Industry
How to cite: pBSc + MShab was a gift from Larry Salkoff (Addgene plasmid # 16146 ; http://n2t.net/addgene:16146 ; RRID:Addgene_16146)
