[The description below was written by a language model from this plasmid's Addgene catalogue record.]
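Description:
pBSc + MShab is a bacterial cloning and in vitro transcription plasmid catalogued as a Xenopus oocyte expression vector. It consists of a pBSc backbone of about 3.2 kb carrying a roughly 3.4 kb cDNA insert, and it is propagated in E. coli under ampicillin selection. The record lists the copy number as unknown and does not describe the origin of replication or other backbone features, and no feature table is provided.

The insert is the mouse voltage-gated potassium channel gene Kcnb1, also known as Kv2.1 or mShab, the mammalian brain homolog of the Drosophila Shab delayed-rectifier K+ channel. The fly is listed alongside mouse in the species field, which probably reflects this homology rather than any fly sequence, since the gene and GenBank references are murine. No mutation is recorded, so the clone appears to be wild type. The cDNA was placed between SacII and HindIII sites, both of which remain intact. T3 and T7 are given as the 5′ and 3′ sequencing primers respectively, indicating that phage promoter sequences flank the insert. The record does not explicitly state which promoter drives sense transcription, but the T3 site lies at the 5′ end of the insert.

A vector of this kind typically serves as a template for synthesising RNA in vitro, which is then injected into Xenopus oocytes to express the channel for electrophysiological recording. This fits the associated work characterising the conserved delayed-rectifier properties of the mouse Shab homolog. No epitope tags, reporters or eukaryotic promoters are recorded.
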