>Addgene plasmid #16146 | pBSc + MShab | addgene partial sequence | sequence record 22548 | T7 5'-TAATACGACTCACTATAGGG-3'
GTATCGATAAGCTTGATATCGAATTCGGGTTTTTTTTTTTTTTTTTCTTTTTTTTTTCATGTAGAAAATG
AAATTTATTATTTTTTTAATGTTGTTTTTCAGTCACACACAGTCTTTTTGAATAATCTATCTCGTTTGCA
TATTTGACGCTTATCTTTTCAGTCCGGGCTAGCCCTGTTTGGGACCCGCATTCCTGTGACAGCCCTGGCT
TATATCCCCTTGGCTGCGTGCCAACTGTTGGAACCCTTTCTGGATTGCCAGGTGAGCAGAAAGGATTGAG
TTTAAATTGTCAGCTCCTCCTGACAGCTTCTCAGACTAAAGCCCCAGATACCACAGAATACTGAATCATT
TGAGCCGCTGCTTGTTTAAGCGTTATGCCCTAGGAGTGTGGCTGATGAAGTGGAGACTCCCTCAGGATCA
AGTGTCCTCTGTACCCCTCTAACAAGAGGGGGGACACCCACTACTGCTTGGCCAGCCCACTCTCTCCCTA
GCAACCCCTTGCTCCAACACCTGCCTCAGCTGACGCCATGAGAAATGGCAATGACGCACTCAGAGGCAGA
CAGAGCCTCTAAAGGAGACTAGGAGTATGTGGCTGTCAGCTCTGCTCCTGCCATCTAAGGA
